>Addgene plasmid #146632 | pAc5.1B-myc-SBP-DmHPat-dsRNAres_J | depositor full sequence | sequence record 289078 | Full Sequence
CTTCAAGGAATTAATTCTATATTCTAAAAACACAAATGATACTTCTAAAAAAAATCATGAATGGCATCAA
CTCTGAATCAAATCTTTGCAGATGCACCTACTTCTCATTTCCACTGTCACATCATTTTTCCAGATCTCGC
TGCCTGTTATGTGGCCCACAAACCAAGACACGTTTTATGGCCATTAAAGCTGGCTGATCGTCGCCAAACA
CCAAATACATATCAATATGTACATTCGAGAAAGAAGCGATCAAAGAAGCGTCTTCGGGCGAGTAGGAGAA
TGCGGAGGAGAAGGAGAACGAGCTGATCTAGTATCTCTCCACAATCCAATGCCAACTGACCAACTGGCCA
TATTCGGAGCAATTTGAAGCCAATTTCCATCGCCTGGCGATCGCTCCATTCTTGGCTATATGTTTTTCAC
CGTTCCCGGGGCCATTTTCAAAGACTCGTCGGTAAGATAAGATTGTGTCACTCGCTGTCTCTCTTCATTT
GTCGAAGAATGCTGAGGAATTTCGCGATGACGTCGGCGAGTATTTTGAAGAATGAGAATAATTTGTATTT
ATACGAAAATCAGTTAGTGGAATTTTCTACAAAAACATGTTATCTATAGATAATTTTGTTGCAAAATATG
TTGACTATGACAAAGATTGTATGTATATACCTTTAATGTATTCTCATTTTCTTATGTATTTATAATGGCA
ATGATGATACTGATGATATTTTAAGATGATGCCAGACCACAGGCTGATTTCTGCGTCTTTTGCCGAACGC
AGTGCATGTGCGGTTGTTGTTTTTTGGAATAGTTTCAATTTTCGGACTGTCCGCTTTGATTTCAGTTTCT
TGGCTTATTCAAAAAGCAAAGTAAAGCCAAAAAAGCGAGATGGCAATACCAAATGCGGCAAAACGGTAGT
GGAAGGAAAGGGGTGCGGGGCAGCGGAAGGAAGGGTGGGGCGGGGCGTGGCGGGGTCTGTGGCTGGGCGC
GACGTCACCGACGTTGGAGCCACTCCTTTGACCATGTGTGCGTGTGTGTATTATTCGTGTCTCGCCACTC
GCCGGTTGTTTTTTTCTTTTTATCTCGCTCTCTCTAGCGCCATCTCGTACGCATGCTCAACGCACCGCAT
GTTGCCGTGTCCTTTATGCGTCATTTTGGCTCGAAATAGGCAATTATTTAAACAAAGATTAGTCAACGAA
AACGCTAAAATAAATAAGTCTACAATATGGTTACTTATTGCCATGTGTGTGCAGCCAACGATAGCAACAA
AAGCAACAACACAGTGGCTTTCCCTCTTTCACTTTTTGTTTGCAAGCGCGTGCGAGCAAGACGGCACGAC
CGGCAAACGCAATTACGCTGACAAAGAGCAGACGAAGTTTTGGCCGAAAAACATCAAGGCGCCTGATACG
AATGCATTTGCAATAACAATTGCGATATTTAATATTGTTTATGAAGCTGTTTGACTTCAAAACACACAAA
AAAAAAAATAAAACAAATTATTTGAAAGAGAATTAGGAATCGGACAGCTTATCGTTACGGGCTAACAGCA
CACCGAGACGAAATAGCTTACCTGACGTCACAGCCTCTGGAAGAACTGCCGCCAAGCAGAGAGAGAGAGA
AAAAGAGGGAGAGCAGCTTAGACCGCATGTGCTTGTGTGTGAGGCGTCTCTCTCTTCGTCTCCTGTTTGC
GCAAACGCATAGACTGCACTGAGAAAATCGATTACCTATTTTTTATGAATGAATATTTGCACTATTACTA
TTCAAAACTATTAAGATAGCAATCACATTCAATAGCCAAATACTATACCACCTGAGCGATGCAACGAAAT
GATCAATTTGAGCAAAAATGCTGCATATTTAGGACGGCATCATTATAGAAATGCTTCTTGCTGTGTACTT
TTCTCTCGTCTGGCAGCTGTTTCGCCGTTATTGTTAAAACCGGCTTAAGTTAGGTGTGTTTTCTACGACT
AGTGATGCCCCTACTAGAAGATGTGTGTTGCACAAATGTCCCTGAATAACCAATTTGAAGTGCAGATAGC
AGTAAACGTAAGCTAATATGAATATTATTTAACTGTAATGTTTTAATATCGCTGGACATTACTAATAAAC
CCACTATAAACACATGTACATATGTATGTTTTGGCATACAATGAGTAGTTGGGGAAAAAATGTGTAAAAG
CACCGTGACCATCACAGCATAAAGATAACCAGCTGAAGTATCGAATATGAGTAACCCCCAAATTGAATCA
CATGCCGCAACTGATAGGACCCATGGAAGTACACTCTTCATGGCGATATACAAGACACACACAAGCACGA
ACACCCAGTTGCGGAGGAAATTCTCCGTAAATGAAAACCCAATCGGCGAACAATTCATACCCATATATGG
TAAAAGTTTTGAACGCGACTTGAGAGCGGAGAGCATTGCGGCTGATAAGGTTTTAGCGCTAAGCGGGCTT
TATAAAACGGGCTGCGGGACCAGTTTTCATATCACTACCGTTTGAGTTCTTGTGCTGTGTGGATACTCCT
CCCGACACAAAGCCGCTCCATCAGCCAGCAGTCGTCTAATCCAGAGACCCCGGATCGGGGTACCTGGCAA
CATGGAGCAGAAACTCATCTCTGAAGAAGACCTGAATCCCGGAAGCGGTAGCGGTACCATGGACGAGAAG
ACCACCGGCTGGCGGGGCGGCCACGTGGTGGAGGGCCTGGCCGGCGAGCTGGAGCAGCTGCGGGCCAGGC
TGGAGCACCACCCTCAGGGCCAGCGGGAGCCCTCCGGCGGCTGCAAGCCCCTCGCTAGCAATTCTGCAGA
TATCATGGATGACTCGTTTTTCGGCTTTGACACGAATCTACCGGACGAAGATGGTGGCGATGGACGCATC
GTCGAGGCGGAATACGATGCCCTCAATGACGAAACCTTTGGATCCGCTATAAATGGCGACTGGGAGGAAG
CCCATGAGACGATGGTACGCCTGGGCGGGAATGGCGAAAGGGTGCGGAAGCGACCCGCGGAATCTAGTGG
AAATACGGATTTTGCCGATCAGGGAAATGGTGCCTTCCTGCGACACGCTAATCCGCTATCATCGGCGCCC
TCTTCAAGCGGCTCCACTCCGGCCCCTTTGAATGCCCCCTTCCGACAGTCTCGTCACATAGGGGACTCGG
ACTTGGAGCTAAACATTTCCTCCATGAAGTTGGACGACATGGACCTGTCCTCTTTCACCACTGATAGCGA
AGCCGGTGGGCTGAGCAACCGCATTAAGCTGGACTCCGGGGTCTGGGGATCACAGCCGTTCCCCAACAAC
CAACATTTGTTCCGCGAGCCTATGCGCAGCGCCTTCAAGCCACAGCAGCAGCAACATCAGCAGCACCAAC
CACAACAAATGAAGCCACCGCAGGAAGCGAATGCCAACTTTGCACTGAATCCACAGCCTTTTCCAAAAAT
TACAACTCTCGAGGATATAGAGCGCAATATGATCATTCAGCAGGCCATTCCGAAACAACAGCAGCAGAGC
CAGCAACAGGCGGAACGCAAAATGTTTGATGATTTTAGTCTGGGTAACAGGCAGCAGGTGCCTACACCAA
CCATGTTGCAGCAACAGATGTTGCAGCAGCAGCATCATCAGAAACAACAGTCGCAGCAGCAGCCGCCACA
ACAAGCGCAGCACAAGGTACCCCCTGGCTTCTTGGGCACGCCGCACACCTCTCCACCGAGGCCAAATTTG
GGTTTCCCCGGACCCGAGCTACTGCCCACGCCATCGTCGCAGCAACAACTAAACGGTATTGGTGGCAACC
GAGTGCCGCCCGGATTTATTTACCCGCAAGGTCTGCCCGGGAATATTCCGCAATTGCCCCAGCATCCTCT
AATGCAGCAGCACATGCCGCACAACTTTCCACTGCCCGGCGGCAACCAGCGACCTCTACCCAATCCACAA
GCTCTGCCCACGGCCCTGAACAATTTCGCGATGCATCCAAGCTTCAATGCGATGCGCGCCGCTGGAATCC
ATCCAGGGGCTTTTATGCAACCTCCCCATCCGCACCAGATGCTGCCACCGCGAATGCCGCCGCACCCGCT
GCAAGCTGCCACAAGTCTATTAGGCCAGCAGCCACCGAATTCCATGTATAACATGTTCAACATGCGACTA
GTGCAAGAGATCCAGCAAAACCATCCGCTGCTTCAACAGGCTGCTGTTGTACGCCAAATGCAACAGAGCA
GAGCAGGATCCGTGGCCAGCGATCGTCAGAGATCGCAGGCGCAACAGCAGCAACAAGGACGACGTCCAGA
TGGTACAGGAAATTACCCGCTGGAAGAGTACGATGAATATGCCAACCTAATGAGCACGCGCGACAAGCAC
TGGCTAATCGGAATCCAGCTTTCGCAGCTGAATACGGACACGCCGTATATCGACGACTATTACTACACGG
TGTTCAGGGAGCGCAAGGCCCAACAGAACGGGCAAATGCGCAACAGTCAGGCGCACAAGGACAACCAGTT
GAATCATCCGCTTACTCAGCCACGCGGCCATGCGCAGCTTATTCTCGTACAGTTGGGCAACAAGAATGGT
ACTCGCAATGGACACGGACGTGAGCGACGCAACTCGGAGAACACCAACAGCACGTCAGGCAACACGAACA
ATGGATCAGGTGGTAACAACAACAACCTGACAGGCTATATATTCTCACCACTGAAGTTCGAGAACTCACT
GGGAAAGCTACAGTACGGAAGTGTGACAGCTCCGCGAAAAATTATCGATGCTGACATTATGAGTGGTGAA
TCAAATGCCGCTGCTGAAGCCAACGCAACTTCTTCATCAAAAAGCTCGACTCCGCTGCCCACCTCCGCGA
GCCATGATGTAAATCCCAGTAGCATGCGGAAGTCGCGACACATTTTGCTTCTGATTGAAACACTGTATCG
CTATCTGCTGAAGTTGGAGGATTTGGAAAGCCCAGAAGTGATGGCCACCATTGAGCTGAAAAAGAAAAAG
GAAGCCGAACGGATCGCAGCCCTTGAGCAGCTGGAAATGGCCAATAAAACGCCCGAAGAACGGGCAGCAG
AGGCGGCTAACCCACAGACTATGAACCCACAGCTCAAAAATAAATTTAATTACGAAGTTGAAACTAAGGC
AGCACTTGTAAACAAGCTAAAAGCGGGACTTGCTTTTGATAAAGTGATTGCTATGATGAACGTCAGAAAA
GGTAAAATTCTGATCCGCCGTATTATGCCGTTCATAGCCGACCAGTCGATACGATGGGTGGTCTGGTCCG
GAGTTTTTTGCAGTCTCCAGACTGTTGTCAAGAAAGATAAAGATGATGTCGAGGGAGTTCTTTATGCACT
GTATCCGGAATTCAAGAAGCATGTGAATAAGGCAACATTTGAGTTACTCGTCTCGATATCTTCAGCAATC
ACTCTTAACGATAAAAAGCTGGCAGGCATCTTCTGTTCCCGATTCGGCATTCTGAGCCTTGTGGCTCTTA
TTCTGAGGGCTGAAGAGATTTATGTTAGCCGCACCGATGCCACGCTGTCGGAAGAAAATCGCCAGAAATG
GAGGGAGTTCCTTGCCCAAGTGGCCAGCTGTTTAAACCGGACCATACAGAATCAAACTATTAGCGCCGCT
ATCGAAAGCGACGCCATCCAACCCTTGATGGATCATTTCGAGCGCTTCAAGGACTTGAAGCTTGACGCCT
TACTAGCCCTAATTACGGAGGCTCGCCACCAGATCGACTAGGGCGGCCGCTCGAGTCTAGAGGGCCCGCG
GTTCGAAGGTAAGCCTATCCCTAACCCTCTCCTCGGTCTCGATTCTACGCGTACCGGTCATCATCACCAT
CACCATTGAGTTTAAACCCGCTGATCAGCCTCGACTGTGCCTTCTAAGGCCTGAGCTCGCTGATCAGCCT
CGATCGAGGATCCAGACATGATAAGATACATTGATGAGTTTGGACAAACCACAACTAGAATGCAGTGAAA
AAAATGCTTTATTTGTGAAATTTGTGATGCTATTGCTTTATTTGTAACCATTATAAGCTGCAATAAACAA
GTTAACAACAACAATTGCATTCATTTTATGTTTCAGGTTCAGGGGGAGGTGTGGGAGGTTTTTTAAAGCA
AGTAAAACCTCTACAAATGTGGTATGGCTGATTATGATCAGTCGACCGATGCCCTTGAGAGCCTTCAACC
CAGTCAGCTCCTTCCGGTGGGCGCGGGGCATGACTATCGTCGCCGCACTTATGACTGTCTTCTTTATCAT
GCAACTCGTAGGACAGGTGCCGGCAGCGCTCTGGGTCATTTTCGGCGAGGACCGCTTTCGCTGGAGCGCG
ACGATGATCGGCCTGTCGCTTGCGGTATTCGGAATCTTGCACGCCCTCGCTCAAGCCTTCGTCACTGGTC
CCGCCACCAAACGTTTCGGCGAGAAGCAGGCCATTATCGCCGGCATGGCGGCCGACGCGCTGGGCTACGT
CTTGCTGGCGTTCGCGACGCGAGGCTGGATGGCCTTCCCCATTATGATTCTTCTCGCTTCCGGCGGCATC
GGGATGCCCGCGTTGCAGGCCATGCTGTCCAGGCAGGTAGATGACGACCATCAGGGACAGCTTCAAGGAT
CGCTCGCGGCTCTTACCAGCCAGCAAAAGGCCAGGAACCGTAAAAAGGCCGCGTTGCTGGCGTTTTTCCA
TAGGCTCCGCCCCCCTGACGAGCATCACAAAAATCGACGCTCAAGTCAGAGGTGGCGAAACCCGACAGGA
CTATAAAGATACCAGGCGTTTCCCCCTGGAAGCTCCCTCGTGCGCTCTCCTGTTCCGACCCTGCCGCTTA
CCGGATACCTGTCCGCCTTTCTCCCTTCGGGAAGCGTGGCGCTTTCTCAATGCTCACGCTGTAGGTATCT
CAGTTCGGTGTAGGTCGTTCGCTCCAAGCTGGGCTGTGTGCACGAACCCCCCGTTCAGCCCGACCGCTGC
GCCTTATCCGGTAACTATCGTCTTGAGTCCAACCCGGTAAGACACGACTTATCGCCACTGGCAGCAGCCA
CTGGTAACAGGATTAGCAGAGCGAGGTATGTAGGCGGTGCTACAGAGTTCTTGAAGTGGTGGCCTAACTA
CGGCTACACTAGAAGGACAGTATTTGGTATCTGCGCTCTGCTGAAGCCAGTTACCTTCGGAAAAAGAGTT
GGTAGCTCTTGATCCGGCAAACAAACCACCGCTGGTAGCGGTGGTTTTTTTGTTTGCAAGCAGCAGATTA
CGCGCAGAAAAAAAGGATCTCAAGAAGATCCTTTGATCTTTTCTACGGGGTCTGACGCTCAGTGGAACGA
AAACTCACGTTAAGGGATTTTGGTCATGAGATTATCAAAAAGGATCTTCACCTAGATCCTTTTAAATTAA
AAATGAAGTTTTAAATCAATCTAAAGTATATATGAGTAAACTTGGTCTGACAGTTACCAATGCTTAATCA
GTGAGGCACCTATCTCAGCGATCTGTCTATTTCGTTCATCCATAGTTGCCTGACTCCCCGTCGTGTAGAT
AACTACGATACGGGAGGGCTTACCATCTGGCCCCAGTGCTGCAATGATACCGCGAGACCCACGCTCACCG
GCTCCAGATTTATCAGCAATAAACCAGCCAGCCGGAAGGGCCGAGCGCAGAAGTGGTCCTGCAACTTTAT
CCGCCTCCATCCAGTCTATTAATTGTTGCCGGGAAGCTAGAGTAAGTAGTTCGCCAGTTAATAGTTTGCG
CAACGTTGTTGCCATTGCTGCAGGCATCGTGGTGTCACGCTCGTCGTTTGGTATGGCTTCATTCAGCTCC
GGTTCCCAACGATCAAGGCGAGTTACATGATCCCCCATGTTGTGCAAAAAAGCGGTTAGCTCCTTCGGTC
CTCCGATCGTTGTCAGAAGTAAGTTGGCCGCAGTGTTATCACTCATGGTTATGGCAGCACTGCATAATTC
TCTTACTGTCATGCCATCCGTAAGATGCTTTTCTGTGACTGGTGAGTACTCAACCAAGTCATTCTGAGAA
TAGTGTATGCGGCGACCGAGTTGCTCTTGCCCGGCGTCAACACGGGATAATACCGCGCCACATAGCAGAA
CTTTAAAAGTGCTCATCATTGGAAAACGTTCTTCGGGGCGAAAACTCTCAAGGATCTTACCGCTGTTGAG
ATCCAGTTCGATGTAACCCACTCGTGCACCCAACTGATCTTCAGCATCTTTTACTTTCACCAGCGTTTCT
GGGTGAGCAAAAACAGGAAGGCAAAATGCCGCAAAAAAGGGAATAAGGGCGACACGGAAATGTTGAATAC
TCATACTCTTCCTTTTTCAATATTATTGAAGCATTTATCAGGGTTATTGTCTCATGAGCGGATACATATT
TGAATGTATTTAGAAAAATAAACAAATAGGGGTTCCGCGCACATTTCCCCGAAAAGTGCCACCTGACGTC
TAAGAAACCATTATTATCATGACATTAACCTATAAAAATAGGCGTATCACGAGGCCCTTTCGT
Features (pLannotate 1.2.2; 10 found; start..end, strand, type, name):
     56..2568    +  promoter       Ac5 promoter: Drosophila melanogaster actin 5C promoter
   2595..2620    +  CDS            3xMyc (fragment): 3 tandem Myc epitope tags
   2649..2762    +  CDS            SBP: streptavidin-binding peptide selected from a peptide library; binds streptavidin with nanomolar affinity (Keefe et al., 2001)
   5748..5789    +  CDS            V5 tag: epitope tag from simian virus 5
   5889..6023    -  polyA_signal   SV40 poly(A) signal: SV40 polyadenylation signal
   6046..6130    -  CDS            large T antigen (fragment): large T antigen from SV40 (simian virus 40)
   6131..6601    +  CDS            TcR (fragment): tetracycline efflux protein; tet; confers resistance to tetracycline
   6645..7233    -  rep_origin     ori: high-copy-number ColE1/pMB1/pBR322/pUC origin of replication
   7404..8264    -  CDS            AmpR: β-lactamase; bla; confers resistance to ampicillin, carbenicillin, and related antibiotics
   8265..8369    -  promoter       AmpR promoter: bla
