[The description below was written by a language model from this plasmid's Addgene catalogue record and pLannotate feature annotations shown in this document.]
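Description:
pAc5.1B-myc-SBP-DmHPat-dsRNAres_J is an 8,463 nt insect expression plasmid for producing a tagged, RNAi-resistant version of Drosophila melanogaster HPat (Patr-1, CG5208) in fly cells. The catalogue lists the backbone as unknown, although the name and the annotated parts point to a pAc5.1B-type vector. In bacteria it is maintained through a ColE1/pUC-type origin and selected with ampicillin via the β-lactamase gene and its bla promoter. The record lists it as low copy, whereas the origin annotation describes a high-copy type. Short fragments of a tetracycline resistance gene and of SV40 large T antigen are also detected. These appear to be non-functional backbone remnants.

Expression is driven by the Drosophila actin 5C promoter, a strong constitutive promoter widely used in cultured insect cells. Directly downstream lie a Myc epitope (annotated as a fragment of a 3xMyc tag) and a streptavidin-binding peptide (SBP). Together they provide an N-terminal handle for immunodetection and for affinity pull-down on streptavidin resin. The HPat coding sequence itself was not annotated by the feature tool, but it presumably occupies the roughly 3 kb gap between the SBP tag and the vector-derived V5 epitope. The record does not say whether the V5 tag is in frame with the insert or is excluded by a stop codon. An SV40 polyadenylation signal follows the cassette.

The "dsRNAres" designation indicates a coding sequence altered to escape a dsRNA directed against the endogenous transcript, though the specific changes are not given. Such constructs are typically used in complementation experiments, where the endogenous protein is depleted by RNAi and the tagged copy is re-expressed. The depositor notes that the sequence may be theoretical or predicted.
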