Addgene plasmid #146632: pAc5.1B-myc-SBP-DmHPat-dsRNAres_J
Purpose: Insect Expression of DmHPat-dsRNAres
Depositing lab: Elisa Izaurralde. Depositing organization: Max Planck Institute for Developmental Biology.
Backbone
  Vector backbone: Unknown
  Vector type: Insect Expression
Growth in bacteria
  Bacterial resistance: Ampicillin, 100 μg/mL
  Growth temperature: 37°C
  Growth strain: DH5alpha
  Copy number: Low Copy
Gene/Insert
  Gene/Insert name: DmHPat-dsRNAres
  Species: D. melanogaster (fly)
  Entrez Gene: Patr-1 (a.k.a. anon-WO0118547.282, BcDNA:LD27979, CG5208, Dmel\CG5208, HPat, LD27979)
  Cloning method: Unknown
Terms and licenses: Academic/Nonprofit Terms; Industry Terms: Not Available to Industry
Depositor comments: sequence given by NCBI: NM_142335.2 Plasmids from this collection were made available to the research community and donated after the lab closed. Please note that the sequence provided by the depositing laboratory may be theoretical/predicted or based on Sanger sequencing results. There may be discrepancies between sequencing results obtained by Addgene and the depositor sequence. If an Addgene verified sequence is not available, please contact before placing your order to request that our lab fully sequence the plasmid.
How to cite: pAc5.1B-myc-SBP-DmHPat-dsRNAres_J was a gift from Elisa Izaurralde (Addgene plasmid # 146632 ; http://n2t.net/addgene:146632 ; RRID:Addgene_146632)
